>Addgene plasmid #91772 | pBAD mApple | addgene full sequence | sequence record 181643 | Addgene NGS Result
TACATATGCGGGGTTCTCATCATCATCATCATCATGGTATGGCTAGCATGACTGGTGGACAGCAAATGGG
TCGGGATCTGTACGACGATGACGATAAGGATCCGATGGTGAGCAAGGGCGAGGAGAATAACATGGCCATC
ATCAAGGAGTTCATGCGCTTCAAGGTGCACATGGAGGGCTCCGTGAACGGCCACGAGTTCGAGATCGAGG
GCGAGGGCGAGGGCCGCCCCTACGAGGCCTTTCAGACCGCTAAGCTGAAGGTGACCAAGGGTGGCCCCCT
GCCCTTCGCCTGGGACATCCTGTCCCCTCAGTTCATGTACGGCTCCAAGGTCTACATTAAGCACCCAGCC
GACATCCCCGACTACTTCAAGCTGTCCTTCCCCGAGGGCTTCAAGTGGGAGCGCGTGATGAACTTCGAGG
ACGGCGGCATTATTCACGTTAACCAGGACTCCTCCCTGCAGGACGGCGTGTTCATCTACAAGGTGAAGCT
GCGCGGCACCAACTTCCCCTCCGACGGCCCCGTAATGCAGAAGAAGACCATGGGCTGGGAGGCCTCCTCC
GAGCGGATGTACCCCGAGGACGGCGCCCTGAAGAGCGAGATCAAGAAGAGGCTGAAGCTGAAGGACGGCG
GCCACTACGCCTCCGAGGTCAAGACCACCTACAAGGCCAAGAAGCCCGTGCAGCTGCCCGGCGCCTACAT
CGTCGACATCAAGTTGGACATCACCTCCCACAACGAGGACTACACCATCGTGGAACAGTACGAACGCGCC
GAGGGCCGCCACTCCACCGGCGGCATGGACGAGCTGTACAAGTAAGAATTCGAAGCTTGGCTGTTTTGGC
GGATGAGAGAAGATTTTCAGCCTGATACAGATTAAATCAGAACGCAGAAGCGGTCTGATAAAACAGAATT
TGCCTGGCGGCAGTAGCGCGGTGGTCCCACCTGACCCCATGCCGAACTCAGAAGTGAAACGCCGTAGCGC
CGATGGTAGTGTGGGGTCTCCCCATGCGAGAGTAGGGAACTGCCAGGCATCAAATAAAACGAAAGGCTCA
GTCGAAAGACTGGGCCTTTCGTTTTATCTGTTGTTTGTCGGTGAACGCTCTCCTGAGTAGGACAAATCCG
CCGGGAGCGGATTTGAACGTTGCGAAGCAACGGCCCGGAGGGTGGCGGGCAGGACGCCCGCCATAAACTG
CCAGGCATCAAATTAAGCAGAAGGCCATCCTGACGGATGGCCTTTTTGCGTTTCTACAAACTCTTTTGTT
TATTTTTCTAAATACATTCAAATATGTATCCGCTCATGAGACAATAACCCTGATAAATGCTTCAATAATA
TTGAAAAAGGAAGAGTATGAGTATTCAACATTTCCGTGTCGCCCTTATTCCCTTTTTTGCGGCATTTTGC
CTTCCTGTTTTTGCTCACCCAGAAACGCTGGTGAAAGTAAAAGATGCTGAAGATCAGTTGGGTGCACGAG
TGGGTTACATCGAACTGGATCTCAACAGCGGTAAGATCCTTGAGAGTTTTCGCCCCGAAGAACGTTTTCC
AATGATGAGCACTTTTAAAGTTCTGCTATGTGGCGCGGTATTATCCCGTGTTGACGCCGGGCAAGAGCAA
CTCGGTCGCCGCATACACTATTCTCAGAATGACTTGGTTGAGTACTCACCAGTCACAGAAAAGCATCTTA
CGGATGGCATGACAGTAAGAGAATTATGCAGTGCTGCCATAACCATGAGTGATAACACTGCGGCCAACTT
ACTTCTGACAACGATCGGAGGACCGAAGGAGCTAACCGCTTTTTTGCACAACATGGGGGATCATGTAACT
CGCCTTGATCGTTGGGAACCGGAGCTGAATGAAGCCATACCAAACGACGAGCGTGACACCACGATGCCTG
CAGCAATGGCAACAACGTTGCGCAAACTATTAACTGGCGAACTACTTACTCTAGCTTCCCGGCAACAATT
AATAGACTGGATGGAGGCGGATAAAGTTGCAGGACCACTTCTGCGCTCGGCCCTTCCGGCTGGCTGGTTT
ATTGCTGATAAATCTGGAGCCGGTGAGCGTGGGTCTCGCGGTATCATTGCAGCACTGGGGCCAGATGGTA
AGCCCTCCCGTATCGTAGTTATCTACACGACGGGGAGTCAGGCAACTATGGATGAACGAAATAGACAGAT
CGCTGAGATAGGTGCCTCACTGATTAAGCATTGGTAACTGTCAGACCAAGTTTACTCATATATACTTTAG
ATTGATT
[125 nt withheld, positions 2248-2372]
C
[141 nt withheld, positions 2374-2514]
CCTTTGACGTTGGAGTCCACGTTCTTT
[37 nt withheld, positions 2542-2578]
ACCCTATCTCGGGCTATTCTTTTGATTTATAAGGGATTTTGCCGATTTCGGCCTATTGGTTAAAAAATGA
GCTGATTTAACAAAAATTTAACGCGAATTTTAACAAAATATTAACGTTTACAATTTAAAAGGATCTAGGT
GAAGATCCTTTTTGATAATCTCATGACCAAAATCCCTTAACGTGAGTTTTCGTTCCACTGAGCGTCAGAC
CCCGTAGAAAAGATCAAAGGATCTTCTTGAGATCCTTTTTTTCTGCGCGTAATCTGCTGCTTGCAAACAA
AAAAACCACCGCTACCAGCGGTGGTTTGTTTGCCGGATCAAGAGCTACCAACTCTTTTTCCGAAGGTAAC
TGGCTTCAGCAGAGCGCAGATACCAAATACTGTCCTTCTAGTGTAGCCGTAGTTAGGCCACCACTTCAAG
AACTCTGTAGCACCGCCTACATACCTCGCTCTGCTAATCCTGTTACCAGTGGCTGCTGCCAGTGGCGATA
AGTCGTGTCTTACCGGGTTGGACTCAAGACGATAGTTACCGGATAAGGCGCAGCGGTCGGGCTGAACGGG
GGGTTCGTGCACACAGCCCAGCTTGGAGCGAACGACCTACACCGAACTGAGATACCTACAGCGTGAGCTA
TGAGAAAGCGCCACGCTTCCCGAAGGGAGAAAGGCGGACAGGTATCCGGTAAGCGGCAGGGTCGGAACAG
GAGAGCGCACGAGGGAGCTTCCAGGGGGAAACGCCTGGTATCTTTATAGTCCTGTCGGGTTTCGCCACCT
CTGACTTGAGCGTCGATTTTTGTGATGCTCGTCAGGGGGGCGGAGCCTATGGAAAAACGCCAGCAACGCG
GCCTTTTTACGGTTCCTGGCCTTTTGCTGGCCTTTTGCTCACATGTTCTTTCCTGCGTTATCCCCTGATT
CTGTGGATAACCGTATTACCGCCTTTGAGTGAGCTGATACCGCTCGCCGCAGCCGAACGACCGAGCGCAG
CGAGTCAGTGAGCGAGGAAGCGGAAGAGCGCCTGATGCGGTATTTTCTCCTTACGCATCTGTGCGGTATT
TCACACCGCATCTGGTGCACTCTCAGTACAATCTGCTCTGATGCCGCATAGTTAAGCCAGTATACACTCC
GCTATCGCTACGTGACTGGGTCATGGCTGCGCCCCGACACCCGCCAACACCCGCTGACGCGCCCTGACGG
GCTTGTCTGCTCCCGGCATCCGCTTACAGACAAGCTGTGACCGTCTCCGGGAGCTGCATGTGTCAGAGGT
TTTCACCGTCATCACCGAAACGCGCGAGGCAGAAGGAGATGGCGCCCAACAGTCCCCCGGCCACGGGGCC
TGCCACCATACCCACGCCGAAACAAGCGCTCATGAGCCCGAAGTGGCGAGCCCGATCTTCCCCATCGGTG
ATGTCGGCGATATAGGCGCCAGCAACCGCACCTGTGGCGCCGGTGATGCCGGCCACGATGCGTCCGGCGT
AGAGGATCTGCTCATGTTTGACAGCTTATCATCGATGCATAATGTGCCTGTCAAATGGACGAAGCAGGGA
TTCTGCAAACCCTATGCTACTCCGTCAAGCCGTCAATTGTCTGATTCGTTACCAATTATGACAACTTGAC
GGCTACATCATTCACTTTTTCTTCACAACCGGCACGGAACTCGCTCGGGCTGGCCCCGGTGCATTTTTTA
AATACCCGCGAGAAATAGAGTTGATCGTCAAAACCAACATTGCGACCGACGGTGGCGATAGGCATCCGGG
TGGTGCTCAAAAGCAGCTTCGCCTGGCTGATACGTTGGTCCTCGCGCCAGCTTAAGACGCTAATCCCTAA
CTGCTGGCGGAAAAGATGTGACAGACGCGACGGCGACAAGCAAACATGCTGTGCGACGCTGGCGATATCA
AAATTGCTGTCTGCCAGGTGATCGCTGATGTACTGACAAGCCTCGCGTACCCGATTATCCATCGGTGGAT
GGAGCGACTCGTTAATCGCTTCCATGCGCCGCAGTAACAATTGCTCAAGCAGATTTATCGCCAGCAGCTC
CGAATAGCGCCCTTCCCCTTGCCCGGCGTTAATGATTTGCCCAAACAGGTCGCTGAAATGCGGCTGGTGC
GCTTCATCCGGGCGAAAGAACCCCGTATTGGCAAATATTGACGGCCAGTTAAGCCATTCATGCCAGTAGG
CGCGCGGACGAAAGTAAACCCACTGGTGATACCATTCGCGAGCCTCCGGATGACGACCGTAGTGATGAAT
CTCTCCTGGCGGGAACAGCAAAATATCACCCGGTCGGCAAACAAATTCTCGTCCCTGATTTTTCACCACC
CCCTGACCGCGAATGGTGAGATTGAGAATATAACCTTTCATTCCCAGCGGTCGGTCGATAAAAAAATCGA
GATAACCGTTGGCCTCAATCGGCGTTAAACCCGCCACCAGATGGGCATTAAACGAGTATCCCGGCAGCAG
GGGATCATTTTGCGCTTCAGCCATACTTTTCATACTCCCGCCATTCAGAGAAGAAACCAATTGTCCATAT
TGCATCAGACATTGCCGTCACTGCGTCTTTTACTGGCTCTTCTCGCTAACCAAACCGGTAACCCCGCTTA
TTAAAAGCATTCTGTAACAAAGCGGGACCAAAGCCATGACAAAAACGCGTAACAAAAGTGTCTATAATCA
CGGCAGAAAAGTCCACATTGATTATTTGCACGGCGTCACACTTTGCTATGCCATAGCATTTTTATCCATA
AGATTAGCGGATACTACCTGACGCTTTTTATCGCAACTCTCTACTGTTTCTCCATACCCGTTTTTTTGGG
CTAGAAATAATTTTGTTTAACTTTAAGAAGGAGATA
Features (pLannotate 1.2.2; 18 found; start..end, strand, type, name):
     18..38      +  CDS            capTEV™ (fragment): composite tag for in vivo biotinylation, TEV protease cleavage, and 6xHis tagging
     39..71      +  CDS            T7 tag (gene 10 leader): leader peptide from bacteriophage T7 gene 10 promotes efficient translation in E. coli
     75..98      +  CDS            Xpress™ tag: Xpress™ epitope tag, including an enterokinase recognition and cleavage site
    105..815     +  CDS            mApple: photostable monomeric derivative of DsRed (Shaner et al., 2008) mammalian codon-optimized
    912..1027    +  ncRNA          5S rRNA: Accession: RF00001 - 5S ribosomal RNA
   1031..1117    +  terminator     rrnB T1 terminator: Escherichia coli rrnB; transcription terminator T1 from the E. coli rrnB gene
   1209..1236    +  terminator     rrnB T2 terminator: transcription terminator T2 from the E. coli rrnB gene
   1255..1346    +  promoter       AmpR promoter: bla
   1347..2207    +  CDS            AmpR: β-lactamase; bla; confers resistance to ampicillin, carbenicillin, and related antibiotics
   2249..2629    +  rep_origin     M13 ori (sequence partly withheld): M13 bacteriophage origin of replication; arrow indicates direction of (+) strand synthesis
   2815..3403    +  rep_origin     ori: high-copy-number ColE1/pMB1/pBR322/pUC origin of replication
   3589..3729    -  misc_feature   bom: basis of mobility region from pBR322
   3831..3870    -  CDS            rop (fragment): Rop protein, which maintains plasmids at low copy number; rop
   3871..4056    -  CDS            TcR (fragment): tetracycline efflux protein; tet; confers resistance to tetracycline
   4066..4084    +  promoter       tet promoter (fragment): E. coli promoter for tetracycline efflux protein gene
   4174..5052    -  CDS            araC: L-arabinose regulatory protein; araC
   5079..5363    +  promoter       araBAD promoter: araBAD; promoter of the L-arabinose operon of E. coli; the araC regulatory gene is transcribed in the opposite direction (Guzman et al., 1995)
   5390..5412    +  RBS            RBS: efficient ribosome binding site from bacteriophage T7 gene 10 (Olins and Rangwala, 1989)
