[The description below was written by a language model from this plasmid's Addgene catalogue record and pLannotate feature annotations shown in this document.]
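Description:
pBAD mApple is a bacterial expression plasmid built on the commercial pBAD backbone for arabinose-inducible production of the red fluorescent protein monomeric Apple (mApple), a photostable monomeric DsRed derivative originating from Discosoma sp. The sequenced record is about 5.4 kb. It replicates in E. coli from a high-copy ColE1/pMB1-type origin and is selected with ampicillin through the bla (AmpR) gene and its own promoter. An M13 phage origin is also annotated, along with pBR322-derived remnants (the bom region and fragments of rop, the tetracycline resistance gene and the tet promoter) that are not expected to be functional.

Expression is driven by the araBAD promoter, with the regulator gene araC encoded divergently upstream, so that transcription is kept low without L-arabinose and switched on when it is supplied. A T7 gene 10 ribosome binding site and leader promote efficient translation. The mApple coding sequence, inserted between BamHI and EcoRI sites, is fused in frame to a backbone-encoded N-terminal tag consisting of a hexahistidine stretch for metal-affinity purification and the Xpress epitope, which includes an enterokinase cleavage site; the short "capTEV" fragment in the annotation most likely reflects the 6xHis segment. The rrnB T1 and T2 terminators follow the insert.

The repository found that this clone differs from the published mApple sequence at four positions (R97K, E152S, A180S, V207T), and the effect of these changes on the fluorophore's properties is unknown. According to the depositor, the plasmid is used in university and high school teaching laboratories for purifying fluorescent proteins and making fluorescent plate artwork.
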