Addgene plasmid #91772: pBAD mApple
Purpose: Bacterial expression of a fluorescent protein, monomeric Apple (mApple). Note: Addgene identified several mutations compared to the final published sequence.
Depositing lab: Erik Rodriguez & Roger Tsien. Depositing organization: University of California, San Diego (UCSD). Publication: Improving the photostability of bright monomeric orange and red fluorescent proteins. Shaner NC, Lin MZ, McKeown MR, Steinbach PA, Hazelwood KL, Davidson MW, Tsien RY. Nat Methods. 2008 Jun;5(6):545-51. doi: 10.1038/nmeth.1209. Epub 2008 May 4. PubMed 18454154.
Backbone
  Vector backbone: pBAD
  Backbone manufacturer: Life Technologies
  Backbone size w/o insert (bp): 4000
  Vector type: Bacterial Expression
Growth in bacteria
  Bacterial resistance: Ampicillin, 100 μg/mL
  Growth temperature: 37°C
  Growth strain: DH5alpha
  Growth instructions: 0.02% (weight/volume) of Arabinose is necessary for fluorescent protein production.
  Copy number: High Copy
Gene/Insert
  Gene/Insert name: monomeric Apple (alt name: mApple)
  Species: Discosoma sp. (mushroom coral)
  Insert size (bp): 735
  Mutation: R97K, E152S, A180S, V207T compared to mApple (FP Base ID #T5UGO)
  Promoter: araBAD
  Tag / fusion protein: Hexa-Histidine tag, Xpress epitope for detection with the anti-Xpress antibody, and enterokinase cleavage site. (N terminal on backbone)
  Cloning method: Restriction Enzyme; 5′ cloning site BamHI (not destroyed); 3′ cloning site EcoRI (not destroyed)
  Sequencing primers: 5′ pBAD Forward; 3′ unecessary
Terms and licenses: Academic/Nonprofit Terms; Industry Terms: Not Available to Industry
Depositor comments: These plasmids are used in University Molecular Biology Laboratories and by High School students to purify fluorescent proteins and create fluorescent protein plate artwork. Please note that several mutations were identified compared to the final published sequence. It is unknown how these mutations affect the fluorophore's characteristics. Please see plasmids #54536 and 54537 for the published mApple sequence.
How to cite: pBAD mApple was a gift from Erik Rodriguez & Roger Tsien (Addgene plasmid # 91772 ; http://n2t.net/addgene:91772 ; RRID:Addgene_91772)
